>Addgene plasmid #120384 | pMAL-PUM1 | addgene full sequence | sequence record 233913 | Addgene NGS Result
GCACCCGTGGCCAGGACCCAACGCTGCCCGAAATTCCGACACCATCGAATGGTGCAAAACCTTTCGCGGT
ATGGCATGATAGCGCCCGGAAGAGAGTCAATTCAGGGTGGTGAATGTGAAACCAGTAACGTTATACGATG
TCGCAGAGTATGCCGGTGTCTCTTATCAGACCGTTTCCCGCGTGGTGAACCAGGCCAGCCACGTTTCTGC
GAAAACGCGGGAAAAAGTGGAAGCGGCGATGGCGGAGCTGAATTACATTCCCAACCGCGTGGCACAACAA
CTGGCGGGCAAACAGTCGTTGCTGATTGGCGTTGCCACCTCCAGTCTGGCCCTGCACGCGCCGTCGCAAA
TTGTCGCGGCGATTAAATCTCGCGCCGATCAACTGGGTGCCAGCGTGGTGGTGTCGATGGTAGAACGAAG
CGGCGTCGAAGCCTGTAAAGCGGCGGTGCACAATCTTCTCGCGCAACGCGTCAGTGGGCTGATCATTAAC
TATCCGCTGGATGACCAGGATGCCATTGCTGTGGAAGCTGCCTGCACTAATGTTCCGGCGTTATTTCTTG
ATGTCTCTGACCAGACACCCATCAACAGTATTATTTTCTCCCATGAAGACGGTACGCGACTGGGCGTGGA
GCATCTGGTCGCATTGGGTCACCAGCAAATCGCGCTGTTAGCGGGCCCATTAAGTTCTGTCTCGGCGCGT
CTGCGTCTGGCTGGCTGGCATAAATATCTCACTCGCAATCAAATTCAGCCGATAGCGGAACGGGAAGGCG
ACTGGAGTGCCATGTCCGGTTTTCAACAAACCATGCAAATGCTGAATGAGGGCATCGTTCCCACTGCGAT
GCTGGTTGCCAACGATCAGATGGCGCTGGGCGCAATGCGCGCCATTACCGAGTCCGGGCTGCGCGTTGGT
GCGGATATCTCGGTAGTGGGATACGACGATACCGAAGACAGCTCATGTTATATCCCGCCGTTAACCACCA
TCAAACAGGATTTTCGCCTGCTGGGGCAAACCAGCGTGGACCGCTTGCTGCAACTCTCTCAGGGCCAGGC
GGTGAAGGGCAATCAGCTGTTGCCCGTCTCACTGGTGAAAAGAAAAACCACCCTGGCGCCCAATACGCAA
ACCGCCTCTCCCCGCGCGTTGGCCGATTCATTAATGCAGCTGGCACGACAGGTTTCCCGACTGGAAAGCG
GGCAGTGAGCGCAACGCAATTAATGTAAGTTAGCTCACTCATTAGGCACAATTCTCATGTTTGACAGCTT
ATCATCGACTGCACGGTGCACCAATGCTTCTGGCGTCAGGCAGCCATCGGAAGCTGTGGTATGGCTGTGC
AGGTCGTAAATCACTGCATAATTCGTGTCGCTCAAGGCGCACTCCCGTTCTGGATAATGTTTTTTGCGCC
GACATCATAACGGTTCTGGCAAATATTCTGAAATGAGCTGTTGACAATTAATCATCGGCTCGTATAATGT
GTGGAATTGTGAGCGGATAACAATTTCACACAGGAAACAGCCAGTCCGTTTAGGTGTTTTCACGAGCACT
TCACCAACAAGGACCATAGATTATGAAAACTGAAGAAGGTAAACTGGTAATCTGGATTAACGGCGATAAA
GGCTATAACGGTCTCGCTGAAGTCGGTAAGAAATTCGAGAAAGATACCGGAATTAAAGTCACCGTTGAGC
ATCCGGATAAACTGGAAGAGAAATTCCCACAGGTTGCGGCAACTGGCGATGGCCCTGACATTATCTTCTT
GGCACACGACCGCTTTGGTGGCTACGCTCAATCTGGCCTGTTGGCTGAAATCACCCCGGACAAAGCGTTC
CAGGACAAGCTGTATCCGTTTACCTGGGATGCCGTACGTTACAACGGCAAGCTGATTGCTTACCCGATCG
CTGTTGAAGCGTTATCGCTGATTTATAACAAAGATCTGCTGCCGAACCCGCCAAAAACCTGGGAAGAGAT
CCCGGCGCTGGATAAAGAACTGAAAGCGAAAGGTAAGAGCGCGCTGATGTTCAACCTGCAAGAACCGTAC
TTCACCTGGCCGCTGATTGCTGCTGACGGGAGTTATGCGTTCAAGTATGAAAACGGCAAGTACGACATTA
AAGACGTGGGCGTGGATAACGCTGGCGCGAAAGCGGGTCTGACCTTCCTGGTTGACCTGATTAAAAACAA
ACACATGAATGCAGACACCGATTACTCCATCGCAGAAGCTGCCTTTAATAAAGGCGAAACAGCGATGACC
ATCAACGGCCCGTGGGCATGGTCCAACATCGACACCAGCAAAGTGAATTATGGTGTAACGGTACTGCCGA
CCTTCAAGGGTCAACCATCCAAACCGTTCGTTGGCGTGCTGAGCGCAGGTATTAACGCCGCCAGTCCGAA
CAAAGAGCTGGCAAAAGAGTTCCTCGAAAACTATCTGCTGACTGATGAAGGTCTGGAAGCGGTTAATAAA
GACAAACCGCTGGGTGCCGTAGCGCTGAAGTCTTACGAGGAAGAGTTGGCGAAAGATCCACGTATTGCCG
CCACCATGGAAAACGCCCAGAAAGGTGAAATCATGCCGAACATCCCGCAGATGTCCGCTTTCTGGTATGC
CGTGCGTACTGCGGTGATCAACGCCGCCAGCGGTCGTCAGACTGTCGATGAAGCCCTGAAAGACGCGCAG
ACTAATTCGAGCTCACATCATCATCATCATCATGATTATGATATCCCAACCACCGAAAATTTGTATTTTC
AAGGGATGAGCGTTGCATGTGTCTTGAAGAGAAAAGCAGTGCTTTGGCAGGACTCTTTCAGCCCCCACCT
GAAACATCACCCTCAAGAACCAGCTAATCCCAACATGCCTGTTGTTTTGACATCTGGAACAGGGTCGCAA
GCGCAGCCACAACCAGCTGCAAATCAGGCTCTTGCAGCTGGGACTCACTCCAGCCCTGTCCCAGGATCTA
TAGGAGTTGCAGGCCGTTCCCAGGACGACGCTATGGTGGACTACTTCTTTCAGAGGCAGCATGGTGAGCA
GCTTGGGGGAGGAGGAAGTGGAGGAGGCGGCTATAATAATAGCAAACATCGATGGCCTACTGGGGATAAC
ATTCATGCAGAACATCAGGTGCGTTCCATGGATGAACTGAATCATGATTTTCAAGCACTTGCTCTGGAGG
GAAGAGCGATGGGAGAGCAGCTCTTGCCAGGTAAAAAGTTTTGGGAAACAGATGAATCCAGCAAAGATGG
ACCAAAAGGAATATTCCTGGGTGATCAATGGCGAGACAGTGCCTGGGGAACATCAGATCATTCAGTTTCC
CAGCCAATCATGGTGCAGAGAAGACCTGGTCAGAGTTTCCATGTGAACAGTGAGGTCAATTCTGTACTGT
CCCCACGATCGGAGAGTGGGGGACTAGGCGTTAGCATGGTGGAGTATGTGTTGAGCTCATCCCCGGGCGA
TTCCTGTCTAAGAAAAGGAGGATTTGGCCCAAGGGATGCAGACAGTGATGAAAACGACAAAGGTGAAAAG
AAGAACAAGGGTACGTTTGATGGAGATAAGCTAGGAGATTTGAAGGAGGAGGGTGATGTGATGGACAAGA
CCAATGGTTTACCAGTGCAGAATGGGATTGATGCAGACGTCAAAGATTTTAGCCGTACCCCTGGTAATTG
CCAGAACTCTGCTAATGAAGTGGATCTTCTGGGTCCAAACCAGAATGGTTCTGAGGGCTTAGCCCAGCTG
ACCAGCACCAATGGTGCCAAGCCTGTGGAGGATTTCTCCAACATGGAGTCCCAGAGTGTCCCCTTGGACC
CCATGGAACATGTGGGCATGGAGCCTCTTCAGTTTGATTATTCAGGCACGCAGGTACCTGTGGACTCAGC
AGCAGCAACTGTGGGACTTTTTGACTACAATTCTCAACAACAGCTGTTCCAAAGACCTAATGCGCTTGCT
GTCCAGCAGTTGACAGCTGCTCAGCAGCAGCAGTATGCACTGGCAGCTGCTCATCAGCCGCACATCGGTT
TAGCTCCCGCTGCGTTTGTCCCCAATCCATACATCATCAGCGCTGCTCCCCCAGGGACGGACCCCTACAC
AGCTGGATTGGCTGCAGCAGCGACACTAGGCCCAGCTGTGGTCCCTCACCAGTATTATGGAGTTACTCCC
TGGGGAGTCTACCCTGCCAGTCTTTTCCAGCAGCAAGCTGCCGCTGCCGCTGCAGCAACTAATTCAGCTA
ATCAACAGACCACCCCACAGGCTCAGCAAGGACAGCAGCAGGTTCTCCGTGGAGGAGCCAGCCAACGTCC
TTTGACCCCAAACCAGAACCAGCAGGGACAGCAAACGGATCCCCTTGTGGCAGCTGCAGCAGTGAATTCT
GCCCTTGCATTTGGACAAGGTCTGGCAGCAGGCATGCCAGGTTATCCGGTGTTGGCTCCTGCTGCTTACT
ATGACCAAACTGGTGCCCTTGTAGTGAATGCAGGCGCGAGAAATGGTCTTGGAGCTCCTGTTCGACTTGT
AGCTCCTGCCCCAGTCATCATTAGTTCCTCAGCTGCACAAGCAGCTGTTGCAGCAGCCGCAGCTTCAGCA
AATGGAGCAGCTGGTGGTCTTGCTGGAACAACAAATGGACCATTTCGCCCTTTAGGAACACAGCAGCCTC
AGCCCCAGCCCCAGCAGCAGCCCAATAACAACCTGGCATCCAGTTCTTTCTACGGCAACAACTCTCTGAA
CAGCAATTCACAGAGCAGCTCCCTCTTCTCCCAGGGCTCTGCCCAGCCTGCCAACACATCCTTGGGATTC
GGAAGTAGCAGTTCTCTCGGCGCCACCCTGGGATCCGCCCTTGGAGGGTTTGGAACAGCAGTTGCAAACT
CCAACACTGGCAGTGGCTCCCGCCGTGACTCCCTGACTGGCAGCAGTGACCTTTATAAGAGGACATCGAG
CAGCTTGACCCCCATTGGACACAGTTTTTATAACGGCCTTAGCTTTTCCTCCTCTCCTGGACCCGTGGGC
ATGCCTCTCCCTAGTCAGGGACCAGGACATTCACAGACACCACCTCCTTCCCTCTCTTCACATGGATCCT
CTTCAAGCTTAAACCTGGGAGGACTCACGAACGGCAGTGGAAGATACATCTCTGCTGCTCCAGGCGCTGA
AGCCAAGTACCGCAGTGCAAGCAGCGCCTCCAGCCTCTTCAGCCCGAGCAGCACTCTTTTCTCTTCCTCT
CGTTTGCGATATGGAATGTCTGATGTCATGCCTTCTGGCAGGAGCAGGCTTTTGGAAGATTTTCGAAACA
ACCGGTACCCCAATTTACAACTGCGGGAGATTGCTGGACATATAATGGAATTTTCCCAAGACCAGCATGG
GTCCAGATTCATTCAGCTGAAACTGGAGCGTGCCACACCAGCTGAGCGCCAGCTTGTCTTCAATGAAATC
CTCCAGGCTGCCTACCAACTCATGGTGGATGTGTTTGGTAATTACGTCATTCAGAAGTTCTTTGAATTTG
GCAGTCTTGAACAGAAGCTGGCTTTGGCAGAACGGATTCGAGGCCACGTCCTGTCATTGGCACTACAGAT
GTATGGCTGCCGTGTTATCCAGAAAGCTCTTGAGTTTATTCCTTCAGACCAGCAGGTAATTAATGAGATG
GTTCGGGAACTAGATGGCCATGTCTTGAAGTGTGTGAAAGATCAGAATGGCAATCACGTGGTTCAGAAAT
GCATTGAATGTGTACAGCCCCAGTCTTTGCAATTTATCATCGATGCGTTTAAGGGACAGGTATTTGCCTT
ATCCACACATCCTTATGGCTGCCGAGTGATTCAGAGAATCCTGGAGCACTGTCTCCCTGACCAGACACTC
CCTATTTTAGAGGAGCTTCACCAGCACACAGAGCAGCTTGTACAGGATCAATATGGAAATTATGTAATCC
AACATGTACTGGAGCACGGTCGTCCTGAGGATAAAAGCAAAATTGTAGCAGAAATCCGAGGCAATGTACT
TGTATTGAGTCAGCACAAATTTGCAAGCAATGTTGTGGAGAAGTGTGTTACTCACGCCTCACGTACGGAG
CGCGCTGTGCTCATCGATGAGGTGTGCACCATGAACGACGGTCCCCACAGTGCCTTATACACCATGATGA
AGGACCAGTATGCCAACTACGTGGTCCAGAAGATGATTGACGTGGCGGAGCCAGGCCAGCGGAAGATCGT
CATGCATAAGATCCGGCCCCACATCGCAACTCTTCGTAAGTACACCTATGGCAAGCACATTCTGGCCAAG
CTGGAGAAGTACTACATGAAGAACGGTGTTGACTTAGGGCCCATCTGTGGCCCCCCTAATGGTATCATCT
GAAAGCTTGGCACTGGCCGTCGTTTTACAACGTCGTGACTGGGAAAACCCTGGCGTTACCCAACTTAATC
GCCTTGCAGCACATCCCCCTTTCGCCAGCTGGCGTAATAGCGAAGAGGCCCGCACCGATCGCCCTTCCCA
ACAGTTGCGCAGCCTGAATGGCGAATGGCAGCTTGGCTGTTTTGGCGGATGAGATAAGATTTTCAGCCTG
ATACAGATTAAATCAGAACGCAGAAGCGGTCTGATAAAACAGAATTTGCCTGGCGGCAGTAGCGCGGTGG
TCCCACCTGACCCCATGCCGAACTCAGAAGTGAAACGCCGTAGCGCCGATGGTAGTGTGGGGTCTCCCCA
TGCGAGAGTAGGGAACTGCCAGGCATCAAATAAAACGAAAGGCTCAGTCGAAAGACTGGGCCTTTCGTTT
TATCTGTTGTTTGTCGGTGAACGCTCTCCTGAGTAGGACAAATCCGCCGGGAGCGGATTTGAACGTTGCG
AAGCAACGGCCCGGAGGGTGGCGGGCAGGACGCCCGCCATAAACTGCCAGGCATCAAATTAAGCAGAAGG
CCATCCTGACGGATGGCCTTTTTGCGTTTCTACAAACTCTTTTGTTTATTTTTCTAAATACATTCAAATA
TGTATCCGCTCATGAGACAATAACCCTGATAAATGCTTCAATAATATTGAAAAAGGAAGAGTATGAGTAT
TCAACATTTCCGTGTCGCCCTTATTCCCTTTTTTGCGGCATTTTGCCTTCCTGTTTTTGCTCACCCAGAA
ACGCTGGTGAAAGTAAAAGATGCTGAAGATCAGTTGGGTGCACGAGTGGGTTACATCGAACTGGATCTCA
ACAGCGGTAAGATCCTTGAGAGTTTTCGCCCCGAAGAACGTTTCCCAATGATGAGCACTTTTAAAGTTCT
GCTATGTGGCGCGGTATTATCCCGTGTTGACGCCGGGCAAGAGCAACTCGGTCGCCGCATACACTATTCT
CAGAATGACTTGGTTGAGTACTCACCAGTCACAGAAAAGCATCTTACGGATGGCATGACAGTAAGAGAAT
TATGCAGTGCTGCCATAACCATGAGTGATAACACTGCGGCCAACTTACTTCTGACAACGATCGGAGGACC
GAAGGAGCTAACCGCTTTTTTGCACAACATGGGGGATCATGTAACTCGCCTTGATCGTTGGGAACCGGAG
CTGAATGAAGCCATACCAAACGACGAGCGTGACACCACGATGCCTGTAGCAATGGCAACAACGTTGCGCA
AACTATTAACTGGCGAACTACTTACTCTAGCTTCCCGGCAACAATTAATAGACTGGATGGAGGCGGATAA
AGTTGCAGGACCACTTCTGCGCTCGGCCCTTCCGGCTGGCTGGTTTATTGCTGATAAATCTGGAGCCGGT
GAGCGTGGGTCTCGCGGTATCATTGCAGCACTGGGGCCAGATGGTAAGCCCTCCCGTATCGTAGTTATCT
ACACGACGGGGAGTCAGGCAACTATGGATGAACGAAATAGACAGATCGCTGAGATAGGTGCCTCACTGAT
TAAGCATTGGTAACTGTCAGACCAAGTTTACTCATATATACTTTAGATTGATT
[38 nt withheld, positions 7894-7931]
A
[37 nt withheld, positions 7933-7969]
ATTTTGTTAAAATTCGCGTTAAATTTTTGTTAAATCAGCTCATTTTTTAACCAATAGGCCGAAATCGGCA
AAATCCCTTATAAATCAAAAGAATAGCCCGAGATAGGGT
[37 nt withheld, positions 8079-8115]
AAAGAACGTGGACTCCAACGTCAAAGG
[141 nt withheld, positions 8143-8283]
G
[125 nt withheld, positions 8285-8409]
AAAGGATCTAGGTGAAGATCCTTTTTGATAATCTCATGACCAAAATCCCTTAACGTGAGTTTTCGTTCCA
CTGAGCGTCAGACCCCGTAGAAAAGATCAAAGGATCTTCTTGAGATCCTTTTTTTCTGCGCGTAATCTGC
TGCTTGCAAACAAAAAAACCACCGCTACCAGCGGTGGTTTGTTTGCCGGATCAAGAGCTACCAACTCTTT
TTCCGAAGGTAACTGGCTTCAGCAGAGCGCAGATACCAAATACTGTCCTTCTAGTGTAGCCGTAGTTAGG
CCACCACTTCAAGAACTCTGTAGCACCGCCTACATACCTCGCTCTGCTAATCCTGTTACCAGTGGCTGCT
GCCAGTGGCGATAAGTCGTGTCTTACCGGGTTGGACTCAAGACGATAGTTACCGGATAAGGCGCAGCGGT
CGGGCTGAACGGGGGGTTCGTGCACACAGCCCAGCTTGGAGCGAACGACCTACACCGAACTGAGATACCT
ACAGCGTGAGCTATGAGAAAGCGCCACGCTTCCCGAAGGGAGAAAGGCGGACAGGTATCCGGTAAGCGGC
AGGGTCGAAACAGGAGAGCGCACGAGGGAGCTTCCAGGGGGAAACGCCTGGTATCTTTATAGTCCTGTCG
GGTTTCGCCACCTCTGACTTGAGCGTCGATTTTTGTGATGCTCGTCAGGGGGGCGGAGCCTATGGAAAAA
CGCCAGCAACGCGGCCTTTTTACGGTTCCTGGCCTTTTGCTGGCCTTTTGCTCACATGTTCTTTCCTGCG
TTATCCCCTGATTCTGTGGATAACCGTATTACCGCCTTTGAGTGAGCTGATACCGCTCGCCGCAGCCGAA
CGACCGAGCGCAGCGAGTCAGTGAGCGAGGAAGCGGAAGAGCGCCTGATGCGGTATTTTCTCCTTACGCA
TCTGTGCGGTATTTCACACCGCATATGGTGCACTCTCAGTACAATCTGCTCTGATGCCGCATAGTTAAGC
CAGTATACACTCCGCTATCGCTACGTGACTGGGTCATGGCTGCGCCCCGACACCCGCCAACACCCGCTGA
CGCGCCCTGACGGGCTTGTCTGCTCCCGGCATCCGCTTACAGACAAGCTGTGACCGTCTCCGGGAGCTGC
ATGTGTCAGAGGTTTTCACCGTCATCACCGAAACGCGCGAGGCAGCTGCGGTAAAGCTCATCAGCGTGGT
CGTGCAGCGATTCACAGATGTCTGCCTGTTCATCCGCGTCCAGCTCGTTGAGTTTCTCCAGAAGCGTTAA
TGTCTGGCTTCTGATAAAGCGGGCCATGTTAAGGGCGGTTTTTTCCTGTTTGGTCACTGATGCCTCCGTG
TAAGGGGGATTTCTGTTCATGGGGGTAATGATACCGATGAAACGAGAGAGGATGCTCACGATACGGGTTA
CTGATGATGAACATGCCCGGTTACTGGAACGTTGTGAGGGTAAACAACTGGCGGTATGGATGCGGCGGGA
CCAGAGAAAAATCACTCAGGGTCAATGCCAGCGCTTCGTTAATACAGATGTAGGTGTTCCACAGGGTAGC
CAGCAGCATCCTGCGATGCAGATCCGGAACATAATGGTGCAGGGCGCTGACTTCCGCGTTTCCAGACTTT
ACGAAACACGGAAACCGAAGACCATTCATGTTGTTGCTCAGGTCGCAGACGTTTTGCAGCAGCAGTCGCT
TCACGTTCGCTCGCGTATCGGTGATTCATTCTGCTAACCAGTAAGGCAACCCCGCCAGCCTAGCCGGGTC
CTCAACGACAGGAGCACGATCATGC
Features (pLannotate 1.2.2; 20 found; start..end, strand, type, name):
     38..115     +  promoter       lacIq promoter: lacI (mutant); In the lacIq allele, a single base change in the promoter boosts expression of the lacI gene about 10-fold.
    116..1198    +  CDS            lacI: lac repressor; lacI; The lac repressor binds to the lac operator to inhibit transcription in E. coli. This inhibition can be relieved by adding lactose or isopropyl-β-D-thiogalactopyranoside (IPTG).
   1211..1232    +  protein_bind   CAP binding site: CAP binding activates transcription in the presence of cAMP. E. coli catabolite activator protein
   1251..1268    +  promoter       tet promoter (fragment): E. coli promoter for tetracycline efflux protein gene
   1441..1469    +  promoter       tac promoter: strong E. coli promoter; hybrid between the trp and lac UV5 promoters
   1477..1493    +  protein_bind   lac operator: The lac repressor binds to the lac operator to inhibit transcription in E. coli. This inhibition can be relieved by adding lactose or isopropyl-β-D-thiogalactopyranoside (IPTG). lac repressor encoded by lacI
   1563..2663    +  CDS            MBP: maltose binding protein from E. coli; malE (mutated); This version of the gene does not encode a signal sequence, so MBP will remain in the cytosol.
   2676..2694    +  CDS            capTEV™ (fragment): composite tag for in vivo biotinylation, TEV protease cleavage, and 6xHis tagging
   2736..6299    +  CDS            Pum1: PUM1_MOUSE - Also known as Kiaa0099 From Mus musculus (Mouse).
   6311..6465    +  CDS            lacZα (fragment): LacZα fragment of β-galactosidase; lacZ fragment
   6558..6673    +  ncRNA          5S rRNA: Accession: RF00001 - 5S ribosomal RNA
   6677..6763    +  terminator     rrnB T1 terminator: Escherichia coli rrnB; transcription terminator T1 from the E. coli rrnB gene
   6855..6882    +  terminator     rrnB T2 terminator: transcription terminator T2 from the E. coli rrnB gene
   6901..6992    +  promoter       AmpR promoter: bla
   6993..7853    +  CDS            AmpR: β-lactamase; bla; confers resistance to ampicillin, carbenicillin, and related antibiotics
   7895..8408    -  rep_origin     M13 ori (sequence partly withheld): M13 bacteriophage origin of replication; arrow indicates direction of (+) strand synthesis
   8519..9107    +  rep_origin     ori: high-copy-number ColE1/pMB1/pBR322/pUC origin of replication
   9293..9433    -  misc_feature   bom: basis of mobility region from pBR322
   9535..9726    -  CDS            rop: Rop protein, which maintains plasmids at low copy number; rop
   9743..10123   +  CDS            YPB1_ECOLX: Protein predicted: Swiss-Prot protein existence level 4. From Escherichia coli.
