[The description below was written by a language model from this plasmid's Addgene catalogue record and pLannotate feature annotations shown in this document.]
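Description:
pMAL-PUM1 is a bacterial expression plasmid of about 10.2 kb, built on the pMAL-C1 backbone, for producing human Pumilio 1 (PUM1) in E. coli as a fusion to maltose-binding protein. It carries a ColE1/pMB1-type origin together with the pBR322-derived bom site and the rop gene, which moderates copy number. An M13 phage origin allows single-stranded DNA production. Selection is by ampicillin through β-lactamase. The record lists a Rosetta-type growth strain, whose own chloramphenicol resistance is separate from the plasmid marker.

The catalogue gives the promoter as "LacI", but the feature table shows that the fusion is transcribed from the hybrid tac promoter followed by a lac operator. A plasmid-borne lacI gene under the up-mutated lacIq promoter supplies repressor, so expression stays off until it is induced with IPTG. The open reading frame begins with a signal-sequence-lacking MBP, so the product remains cytosolic. A short segment follows, annotated as a fragment of a composite TEV-site/6xHis tag, consistent with the N-terminal 6xHis tag in the catalogue. Next comes the 3,564 bp PUM1 coding sequence, inserted by ligation-independent cloning. The automated annotation matched this insert to the mouse Pum1 protein, whereas the catalogue records it as human; this probably reflects the high conservation of the orthologues. Downstream lie a residual lacZα fragment and the rrnB T1 and T2 terminators.

MBP typically improves solubility and permits amylose affinity purification, and the His tag offers a second purification handle. The construct is intended for producing recombinant MBP-PUM1. The associated publication concerns a long noncoding RNA that modulates Pumilio-mediated repression in human cells.
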