Addgene plasmid #120384: pMAL-PUM1
Purpose: Bacterial expression of MBP-Pumillio1 fusion protein
Depositing lab: Igor Ulitsky. Depositing organization: Weizmann Institute of Science. Publication: A conserved abundant cytoplasmic long noncoding RNA modulates repression by Pumilio proteins in human cells. Tichon A, Gil N, Lubelsky Y, Havkin Solomon T, Lemze D, Itzkovitz S, Stern-Ginossar N, Ulitsky I. Nat Commun. 2016 Jul 13;7:12209. doi: 10.1038/ncomms12209. PubMed 27406171.
Backbone
  Vector backbone: pMAL-C1
  Total vector size (bp): 10187
  Vector type: Bacterial Expression
Growth in bacteria
  Bacterial resistance: Ampicillin, 100 μg/mL
  Growth temperature: 37°C
  Growth strain: Rosetta3
  Growth instructions: Chloramphenicol resistance in growth strain 50µg/ml
  Copy number: Unknown
Gene/Insert
  Gene/Insert name: PUM1
  Species: H. sapiens (human)
  Insert size (bp): 3564
  GenBank ID: NM_001020658 NP_001018494
  Entrez Gene: PUM1 (a.k.a. HSPUM, NEDMSF, PUMH, PUMH1, PUML1, SCA47)
  Promoter: LacI
  Tag / fusion protein: MBP (N terminal on backbone); 6xHIS (N terminal on backbone)
  Cloning method: Ligation Independent Cloning
  Sequencing primers: 5′ GAAGCCCTGAAAGACGCG; 3′ CCTCTTCGCTATTACGCC
Terms and licenses: Academic/Nonprofit Terms; Industry Terms: Not Available to Industry
How to cite: pMAL-PUM1 was a gift from Igor Ulitsky (Addgene plasmid # 120384 ; http://n2t.net/addgene:120384 ; RRID:Addgene_120384)
